>Addgene plasmid #130568 | pTK_Cerulean_Nanotag_70_neg_Control | addgene full sequence | sequence record 257590 | Addgene NGS Result
CCGTTGCTCGCGTTTGCTGGCGGTGTCCCCGGAAGAAATATATTTGCATGTCTTTAGTTCTATGATGACA
CAAACCCCGCCCAGCGTCTTGTCATTGGCGAATTCGAACACGCAGATGCAGTCGGGGCGGCGCGGTCCCA
GGTCCACTTCGCATATTAAGGTGACGCGTGTGGCCTCGAACACCGAGCGACCCTGCAGCGACCCGCTTAA
CAGCGTCAACAGCGTGCCGCAGATCCCAAGCTTGCGGCCGCTTAAGCTGCAGAAGTTGGTCGTGAGGCAC
TGGGCAGGTAAGTATCAAGGTTACAAGACAGGTTTAAGGAGACCAATAGAAACTGGGCTTGTCGAGACAG
AGAAGACTCTTGCGTTTCTGATAGGCACCTATTGGTCTTACTGACATCCACTTTGCCTTTCTCTCCACAG
GTGTCCACTCCCAGGTTCAATACAGCTCTTAAGCGGCCGCAAGCTAGCTTGCCGCCACCATGGTGAGCAA
GGGCGAGGAGCTGTTCACCGGGGTGGTGCCCATCCTGGTCGAGCTGGACGGCGACGTAAACGGCCACAAG
TTCAGCGTGTCCGGCGAGGGCGAGGGCGATGCCACCTACGGCAAGCTGACCCTGAAGTTCATCTGCACCA
CCGGCAAGCTGCCCGTGCCCTGGCCCACCCTCGTGACCACCCTGACCTGGGGCGTGCAGTGCTTCGCCCG
CTACCCCGACCACATGAAGCAGCACGACTTCTTCAAGTCCGCCATGCCCGAAGGCTACGTCCAGGAGCGC
ACCATCTTCTTCAAGGACGACGGCAACTACAAGACCCGCGCCGAGGTGAAGTTCGAGGGCGACACCCTGG
TGAACCGCATCGAGCTGAAGGGCATCGACTTCAAGGAGGACGGCAACATCCTGGGGCACAAGCTGGAGTA
CAACGCCATCAGCGACAACGTCTATATCACCGCCGACAAGCAGAAGAACGGCATCAAGGCCAACTTCAAG
ATCCGCCACAACATCGAGGACGGCAGCGTGCAGCTCGCCGACCACTACCAGCAGAACACCCCCATCGGCG
ACGGCCCCGTGCTGCTGCCCGACAACCACTACCTGAGCACCCAGTCCAAGCTGAGCAAAGACCCCAACGA
GAAGCGCGATCACATGGTCCTGCTGGAGTTCGTGACCGCCGCCGGGATCACTCTCGGCATGGACGAGCTG
TACAAGTGAGCCTCTAGACTCCCTCAGCGGCGCGCCAACACACTGGACGCAGCCTCCGCAGTGTGGTAGA
CGCCGTGGATATGTCTTCGCAAATACGGAGCCAGATCGTGAGCAGTAAGCTTGTCTATGGTAGATCTCAC
GTGTCTAGAGTCGGGGCGGCCGGCCGCTTCGAGCAGACATGATAAGATACATTGATGAGTTTGGACAAAC
CACAACTAGAATGCAGTGAAAAAAATGCTTTATTTGTGAAATTTGTGATGCTATTGCTTTATTTGTAACC
ATTATAAGCTGCAATAAACAAGTTAACAACAACAATTGCATTCATTTTATGTTTCAGGTTCAGGGGGAGG
TGTGGGAGGTTTTTTAAAGCAAGTAAAACCTCTACAAATGTGGTAAAATCGATAAGGATCCGTCGACCGA
TGCCCTTGAGAGCCTTCAACCCAGTCAGCTCCTTCCGGTGGGCGCGGGGCATGACTATCGTCGCCGCACT
TATGACTGTCTTCTTTATCATGCAACTCGTAGGACAGGTGCCGGCAGCGCTCTTCCGCTTCCTCGCTCAC
TGACTCGCTGCGCTCGGTCGTTCGGCTGCGGCGAGCGGTATCAGCTCACTCAAAGGCGGTAATACGGTTA
TCCACAGAATCAGGGGATAACGCAGGAAAGAACATGTGAGCAAAAGGCCAGCAAAAGGCCAGGAACCGTA
AAAAGGCCGCGTTGCTGGCGTTTTTCCATAGGCTCCGCCCCCCTGACGAGCATCACAAAAATCGACGCTC
AAGTCAGAGGTGGCGAAACCCGACAGGACTATAAAGATACCAGGCGTTTCCCCCTGGAAGCTCCCTCGTG
CGCTCTCCTGTTCCGACCCTGCCGCTTACCGGATACCTGTCCGCCTTTCTCCCTTCGGGAAGCGTGGCGC
TTTCTCATAGCTCACGCTGTAGGTATCTCAGTTCGGTGTAGGTCGTTCGCTCCAAGCTGGGCTGTGTGCA
CGAACCCCCCGTTCAGCCCGACCGCTGCGCCTTATCCGGTAACTATCGTCTTGAGTCCAACCCGGTAAGA
CACGACTTATCGCCACTGGCAGCAGCCACTGGTAACAGGATTAGCAGAGCGAGGTATGTAGGCGGTGCTA
CAGAGTTCTTGAAGTGGTGGCCTAACTACGGCTACACTAGAAGAACAGTATTTGGTATCTGCGCTCTGCT
GAAGCCAGTTACCTTCGGAAAAAGAGTTGGTAGCTCTTGATCCGGCAAACAAACCACCGCTGGTAGCGGT
GGTTTTTTTGTTTGCAAGCAGCAGATTACGCGCAGAAAAAAAGGATCTCAAGAAGATCCTTTGATCTTTT
CTACGGGGTCTGACGCTCAGTGGAACGAAAACTCACGTTAAGGGATTTTGGTCATGAGATTATCAAAAAG
GATCTTCACCTAGATCCTTTTAAATTAAAAATGAAGTTTTAAATCAATCTAAAGTATATATGAGTAAACT
TGGTCTGACAGTTACCAATGCTTAATCAGTGAGGCACCTATCTCAGCGATCTGTCTATTTCGTTCATCCA
TAGTTGCCTGACTCCCCGTCGTGTAGATAACTACGATACGGGAGGGCTTACCATCTGGCCCCAGTGCTGC
AATGATACCGCGAGACCCACGCTCACCGGCTCCAGATTTATCAGCAATAAACCAGCCAGCCGGAAGGGCC
GAGCGCAGAAGTGGTCCTGCAACTTTATCCGCCTCCATCCAGTCTATTAATTGTTGCCGGGAAGCTAGAG
TAAGTAGTTCGCCAGTTAATAGTTTGCGCAACGTTGTTGCCATTGCTACAGGCATCGTGGTGTCACGCTC
GTCGTTTGGTATGGCTTCATTCAGCTCCGGTTCCCAACGATCAAGGCGAGTTACATGATCCCCCATGTTG
TGCAAAAAAGCGGTTAGCTCCTTCGGTCCTCCGATCGTTGTCAGAAGTAAGTTGGCCGCAGTGTTATCAC
TCATGGTTATGGCAGCACTGCATAATTCTCTTACTGTCATGCCATCCGTAAGATGCTTTTCTGTGACTGG
TGAGTACTCAACCAAGTCATTCTGAGAATAGTGTATGCGGCGACCGAGTTGCTCTTGCCCGGCGTCAATA
CGGGATAATACCGCGCCACATAGCAGAACTTTAAAAGTGCTCATCATTGGAAAACGTTCTTCGGGGCGAA
AACTCTCAAGGATCTTACCGCTGTTGAGATCCAGTTCGATGTAACCCACTCGTGCACCCAACTGATCTTC
AGCATCTTTTACTTTCACCAGCGTTTCTGGGTGAGCAAAAACAGGAAGGCAAAATGCCGCAAAAAAGGGA
ATAAGGGCGACACGGAAATGTTGAATACTCATACTCTTCCTTTTTCAATATTATTGAAGCATTTATCAGG
GTTATTGTCTCATGAGCGGATACATATTTGAATGTATTTAGAAAAATAAACAAATAGGGGTTCCGCGCAC
ATTTCCCCGAAAAGTGCCACCTG
[124 nt withheld, positions 3664-3787]
C
[91 nt withheld, positions 3789-3879]
A
[49 nt withheld, positions 3881-3929]
CCTTTGACGTTGGAGTCCACGTTCTTT
[37 nt withheld, positions 3957-3993]
ACCCTATCTCGGTCTATTCTTTTGATTTATAAGGGATTTTGCCGATTTCGGCCTATTGGTTAAAAAATGA
GCTGATTTAACAAAAATTTAACGCGAATTTTAACAAAATATTAACGCTTACAATTTGCCATTCGCCATTC
AGGCTGCGCAACTGTTGGGAAGGGCGATCGGTGCGGGCCTCTTCGCTATTACGCCAGCCCAAGCTACCAT
GATAAGTAAGTAATATTAAGGTACGGGAGGTACTTGGAGCGGCCGCAATAAAATATCTTTATTTTCATTA
CATCTGTGTGTTGGTTTTTTGTGTGAATCGATAGTACTAACATACGCTCTCCATCAAAACAAAACGAAAC
AAAACAAACTAGCAAAATAGGCTGTCCCCAGTGCAAGTGCAGGTGCCAGAACATTTCTCTATCGATAGGT
ACCGAGCTCGAGTTCCATGAGCTGGATCGATGATATCCGATCGATCGTAGCACAGGACCGCTAGCCCGGG
CTCGAGATCTGCGATCTAAGTAAGCTTGCTGCTTCATCCCCGTGGC
Features (pLannotate 1.2.2; 13 found; start..end, strand, type, name):
     65..210     +  promoter       HSV TK promoter: herpes simplex virus thymidine kinase promoter
    288..420     +  intron         chimeric intron: chimera between introns from human β-globin and immunoglobulin heavy chain genes
    480..1196    +  CDS            mCerulean: mCerulean is a basic (constitutively fluorescent) cyan fluorescent protein published in 2005, derived from Aequorea victoria. It is reported to be a very rapidly-maturing monomer.
   1373..1494    -  polyA_signal   SV40 poly(A) signal: SV40 polyadenylation signal
   1517..1585    -  CDS            large T antigen (fragment): large T antigen from SV40 (simian virus 40)
   1601..1733    +  CDS            TcR (fragment): tetracycline efflux protein; tet; confers resistance to tetracycline
   1913..2501    -  rep_origin     ori: high-copy-number ColE1/pMB1/pBR322/pUC origin of replication
   2672..3532    -  CDS            AmpR: β-lactamase; bla; confers resistance to ampicillin, carbenicillin, and related antibiotics
   3533..3637    -  promoter       AmpR promoter: bla
   3664..4092    +  rep_origin     f1 ori (sequence partly withheld): f1 bacteriophage origin of replication; arrow indicates direction of (+) strand synthesis
   4124..4191    -  CDS            lacZα (fragment): LacZα fragment of β-galactosidase; lacZ fragment
   4250..4298    +  polyA_signal   poly(A) signal: synthetic polyadenylation signal
   4312..4403    +  misc_feature   pause site: RNA polymerase II transcriptional pause signal from the human α2 globin gene
