[The description below was written by a language model from this plasmid's Addgene catalogue record and pLannotate feature annotations shown in this document.]
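Description:
pTK_Cerulean_Nanotag_70_neg_Control is an enhancer-testing reporter plasmid built on the pTK_BsmBI backbone, serving as the negative control within a series of "nanotag" reporter vectors. In place of a candidate enhancer it carries a short 38 bp negative oligo sequence, listed with chicken as the species. This sits upstream of the herpes simplex virus thymidine kinase minimal promoter. That promoter has little activity by itself, so reporter output in this type of vector depends on regulatory activity contributed by the cloned element. The control is therefore expected to define background expression.

Downstream of the TK promoter the feature table shows a chimeric β-globin/immunoglobulin intron, which generally improves transcript processing and expression. It is followed by the mCerulean cyan fluorescent protein coding sequence and an SV40 polyadenylation signal. Upstream of the cloning and promoter region lie a synthetic poly(A) signal and an RNA polymerase II transcriptional pause site from the human α2 globin gene. Together these insulate the reporter from read-through transcription originating in the backbone. The nanotag named in the title is not annotated as a feature, and the record does not describe its position or nature.

The plasmid is propagated in E. coli under ampicillin selection (AmpR with its bla promoter) and also carries an f1 origin. Its ColE1/pUC-type origin is annotated as high copy, whereas the catalogue lists the plasmid as low copy. Small fragments of lacZα, TcR and SV40 large T antigen appear to be backbone remnants. The sequenced record is 4,529 nt, slightly smaller than the stated backbone size. The associated work concerns neural crest gene regulatory networks in vivo.
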