Addgene plasmid #130568: pTK_Cerulean_Nanotag_70_neg_Control
Purpose: Enhancer cloning nanotag reporter vector
Depositing lab: Tatjana Sauka-Spengler. Depositing organization: University of Oxford. Publication: Reconstruction of the Global Neural Crest Gene Regulatory Network In Vivo. Williams RM, Candido-Ferreira I, Repapi E, Gavriouchkina D, Senanayake U, Ling ITC, Telenius J, Taylor S, Hughes J, Sauka-Spengler T. Dev Cell. 2019 Oct 21;51(2):255-276.e7. doi: 10.1016/j.devcel.2019.10.003. PubMed 31639368.
Backbone
  Vector backbone: pTK_BsmBI
  Backbone size w/o insert (bp): 4670
  Vector type: Enhancer cloning nanotag reporter vector
Growth in bacteria
  Bacterial resistance: Ampicillin, 100 μg/mL
  Growth temperature: 37°C
  Growth strain: DH5alpha
  Copy number: Low Copy
Gene/Insert
  Gene/Insert name: negative oligo sequence
  Species: G. gallus (chicken)
  Insert size (bp): 38
  Promoter: thymidine kinase minimal promoter
  Cloning method: Restriction Enzyme; 5′ cloning site Unknown (unknown if destroyed)
  Sequencing primers: 5′ pTK forward CTAGCAAAATAGGCTGTCCC; 3′ pTK reverse ATATTTCTTCCGGGGACACC
Terms and licenses: Academic/Nonprofit Terms; Industry Terms: Not Available to Industry
How to cite: pTK_Cerulean_Nanotag_70_neg_Control was a gift from Tatjana Sauka-Spengler (Addgene plasmid # 130568 ; http://n2t.net/addgene:130568 ; RRID:Addgene_130568)
